>Addgene plasmid #22263 | pLenti CMV/TO p16 Hygro (w184-1) | depositor full sequence | sequence record 10203 | Author sequence
CAGGTGGCACTTTTCGGGGAAATGTGCGCGGAACCCCTATTTGTTTATTTTTCTAAATACATTCAAATAT
GTATCCGCTCATGAGACAATAACCCTGATAAATGCTTCAATAATATTGAAAAAGGAAGAGTATGAGTATT
CAACATTTCCGTGTCGCCCTTATTCCCTTTTTTGCGGCATTTTGCCTTCCTGTTTTTGCTCACCCAGAAA
CGCTGGTGAAAGTAAAAGATGCTGAAGATCAGTTGGGTGCACGAGTGGGTTACATCGAACTGGATCTCAA
CAGCGGTAAGATCCTTGAGAGTTTTCGCCCCGAAGAACGTTTTCCAATGATGAGCACTTTTAAAGTTCTG
CTATGTGGCGCGGTATTATCCCGTATTGACGCCGGGCAAGAGCAACTCGGTCGCCGCATACACTATTCTC
AGAATGACTTGGTTGAGTACTCACCAGTCACAGAAAAGCATCTTACGGATGGCATGACAGTAAGAGAATT
ATGCAGTGCTGCCATAACCATGAGTGATAACACTGCGGCCAACTTACTTCTGACAACGATCGGAGGACCG
AAGGAGCTAACCGCTTTTTTGCACAACATGGGGGATCATGTAACTCGCCTTGATCGTTGGGAACCGGAGC
TGAATGAAGCCATACCAAACGACGAGCGTGACACCACGATGCCTGTAGCAATGGCAACAACGTTGCGCAA
ACTATTAACTGGCGAACTACTTACTCTAGCTTCCCGGCAACAATTAATAGACTGGATGGAGGCGGATAAA
GTTGCAGGACCACTTCTGCGCTCGGCCCTTCCGGCTGGCTGGTTTATTGCTGATAAATCTGGAGCCGGTG
AGCGTGGGTCTCGCGGTATCATTGCAGCACTGGGGCCAGATGGTAAGCCCTCCCGTATCGTAGTTATCTA
CACGACGGGGAGTCAGGCAACTATGGATGAACGAAATAGACAGATCGCTGAGATAGGTGCCTCACTGATT
AAGCATTGGTAACTGTCAGACCAAGTTTACTCATATATACTTTAGATTGATTTAAAACTTCATTTTTAAT
TTAAAAGGATCTAGGTGAAGATCCTTTTTGATAATCTCATGACCAAAATCCCTTAACGTGAGTTTTCGTT
CCACTGAGCGTCAGACCCCGTAGAAAAGATCAAAGGATCTTCTTGAGATCCTTTTTTTCTGCGCGTAATC
TGCTGCTTGCAAACAAAAAAACCACCGCTACCAGCGGTGGTTTGTTTGCCGGATCAAGAGCTACCAACTC
TTTTTCCGAAGGTAACTGGCTTCAGCAGAGCGCAGATACCAAATACTGTCCTTCTAGTGTAGCCGTAGTT
AGGCCACCACTTCAAGAACTCTGTAGCACCGCCTACATACCTCGCTCTGCTAATCCTGTTACCAGTGGCT
GCTGCCAGTGGCGATAAGTCGTGTCTTACCGGGTTGGACTCAAGACGATAGTTACCGGATAAGGCGCAGC
GGTCGGGCTGAACGGGGGGTTCGTGCACACAGCCCAGCTTGGAGCGAACGACCTACACCGAACTGAGATA
CCTACAGCGTGAGCTATGAGAAAGCGCCACGCTTCCCGAAGGGAGAAAGGCGGACAGGTATCCGGTAAGC
GGCAGGGTCGGAACAGGAGAGCGCACGAGGGAGCTTCCAGGGGGAAACGCCTGGTATCTTTATAGTCCTG
TCGGGTTTCGCCACCTCTGACTTGAGCGTCGATTTTTGTGATGCTCGTCAGGGGGGCGGAGCCTATGGAA
AAACGCCAGCAACGCGGCCTTTTTACGGTTCCTGGCCTTTTGCTGGCCTTTTGCTCACATGTTCTTTCCT
GCGTTATCCCCTGATTCTGTGGATAACCGTATTACCGCCTTTGAGTGAGCTGATACCGCTCGCCGCAGCC
GAACGACCGAGCGCAGCGAGTCAGTGAGCGAGGAAGCGGAAGAGCGCCCAATACGCAAACCGCCTCTCCC
CGCGCGTTGGCCGATTCATTAATGCAGCTGGCACGACAGGTTTCCCGACTGGAAAGCGGGCAGTGAGCGC
AACGCAATTAATGTGAGTTAGCTCACTCATTAGGCACCCCAGGCTTTACACTTTATGCTTCCGGCTCGTA
TGTTGTGTGGAATTGTGAGCGGATAACAATTTCACACAGGAAACAGCTATGACCATGATTACGCCAAGCG
CGCAATTAACCCTCACTAAAGGGAACAAAAGCTGGAGCTGCAAGCTTAATGTAGTCTTATGCAATACTCT
TGTAGTCTTGCAACATGGTAACGATGAGTTAGCAACATGCCTTACAAGGAGAGAAAAAGCACCGTGCATG
CCGATTGGTGGAAGTAAGGTGGTACGATCGTGCCTTATTAGGAAGGCAACAGACGGGTCTGACATGGATT
GGACGAACCACTGAATTGCCGCATTGCAGAGATATTGTATTTAAGTGCCTAGCTCGATACAATAAACGGG
TCTCTCTGGTTAGACCAGATCTGAGCCTGGGAGCTCTCTGGCTAACTAGGGAACCCACTGCTTAAGCCTC
AATAAAGCTTGCCTTGAGTGCTTCAAGTAGTGTGTGCCCGTCTGTTGTGTGACTCTGGTAACTAGAGATC
CCTCAGACCCTTTTAGTCAGTGTGGAAAATCTCTAGCAGTGGCGCCCGAACAGGGACCTGAAAGCGAAAG
GGAAACCAGAGCTCTCTCGACGCAGGACTCGGCTTGCTGAAGCGCGCACGGCAAGAGGCGAGGGGCGGCG
ACTGGTGAGTACGCCAAAAATTTTGACTAGCGGAGGCTAGAAGGAGAGAGATGGGTGCGAGAGCGTCAGT
ATTAAGCGGGGGAGAATTAGATCGCGATGGGAAAAAATTCGGTTAAGGCCAGGGGGAAAGAAAAAATATA
AATTAAAACATATAGTATGGGCAAGCAGGGAGCTAGAACGATTCGCAGTTAATCCTGGCCTGTTAGAAAC
ATCAGAAGGCTGTAGACAAATACTGGGACAGCTACAACCATCCCTTCAGACAGGATCAGAAGAACTTAGA
TCATTATATAATACAGTAGCAACCCTCTATTGTGTGCATCAAAGGATAGAGATAAAAGACACCAAGGAAG
CTTTAGACAAGATAGAGGAAGAGCAAAACAAAAGTAAGACCACCGCACAGCAAGCGGCCGCTGATCTTCA
GACCTGGAGGAGGAGATATGAGGGACAATTGGAGAAGTGAATTATATAAATATAAAGTAGTAAAAATTGA
ACCATTAGGAGTAGCACCCACCAAGGCAAAGAGAAGAGTGGTGCAGAGAGAAAAAAGAGCAGTGGGAATA
GGAGCTTTGTTCCTTGGGTTCTTGGGAGCAGCAGGAAGCACTATGGGCGCAGCCTCAATGACGCTGACGG
TACAGGCCAGACAATTATTGTCTGGTATAGTGCAGCAGCAGAACAATTTGCTGAGGGCTATTGAGGCGCA
ACAGCATCTGTTGCAACTCACAGTCTGGGGCATCAAGCAGCTCCAGGCAAGAATCCTGGCTGTGGAAAGA
TACCTAAAGGATCAACAGCTCCTGGGGATTTGGGGTTGCTCTGGAAAACTCATTTGCACCACTGCTGTGC
CTTGGAATGCTAGTTGGAGTAATAAATCTCTGGAACAGATTGGAATCACACGACCTGGATGGAGTGGGAC
AGAGAAATTAACAATTACACAAGCTTAATACACTCCTTAATTGAAGAATCGCAAAACCAGCAAGAAAAGA
ATGAACAAGAATTATTGGAATTAGATAAATGGGCAAGTTTGTGGAATTGGTTTAACATAACAAATTGGCT
GTGGTATATAAAATTATTCATAATGATAGTAGGAGGCTTGGTAGGTTTAAGAATAGTTTTTGCTGTACTT
TCTATAGTGAATAGAGTTAGGCAGGGATATTCACCATTATCGTTTCAGACCCACCTCCCAACCCCGAGGG
GACCCGACAGGCCCGAAGGAATAGAAGAAGAAGGTGGAGAGAGAGACAGAGACAGATCCATTCGATTAGT
GAACGGATCTCGACGGTTAACTTTTAAAAGAAAAGGGGGGATTGGGGGGTACAGTGCAGGGGAAAGAATA
GTAGACATAATAGCAACAGACATACAAACTAAAGAATTACAAAAACAAATTACAAAAATTCAAAATTTTA
TCGATAAGCTTGGGAGTTCCGCGTTACATAACTTACGGTAAATGGCCCGCCTGGCTGACCGCCCAACGAC
CCCCGCCCATTGACGTCAATAATGACGTATGTTCCCATAGTAACGCCAATAGGGACTTTCCATTGACGTC
AATGGGTGGAGTATTTACGGTAAACTGCCCACTTGGCAGTACATCAAGTGTATCATATGCCAAGTACGCC
CCCTATTGACGTCAATGACGGTAAATGGCCCGCCTGGCATTATGCCCAGTACATGACCTTATGGGACTTT
CCTACTTGGCAGTACATCTACGTATTAGTCATCGCTATTACCATGGTGATGCGGTTTTGGCAGTACATCA
ATGGGCGTGGATAGCGGTTTGACTCACGGGGATTTCCAAGTCTCCACCCCATTGACGTCAATGGGAGTTT
GTTTTGGCACCAAAATCAACGGGACTTTCCAAAATGTCGTAACAACTCCGCCCCATTGACGCAAATGGGC
GGTAGGCGTGTACGGTGGGAGGTCTATATAAGCAGAGCTCTCCCTATCAGTGATAGAGATCTCCCTATCA
GTGATAGAGATCGTCGACTAGTCCAGTGTGGTGGAATTCTGCAGATATCAACAAGTTTGTACAAAAAAGC
AGGCTTTAAAGGAACCAATTCAGTCGACTGGATCCAGCATGGAGCCTTCGGCTGACTGGCTGGCCACGGC
CGCGGCCCGGGGTCGGGTAGAGGAGGTGCGGGCGCTGCTGGAGGCGGGGGCGCTGCCCAACGCACCGAAT
AGTTACGGTCGGAGGCCGATCCAGGTCATGATGATGGGCAGCGCCCGAGTGGCGGAGCTGCTGCTGCTCC
ACGGCGCGGAGCCCAACTGCGCCGACCCCGCCACTCTCACCCGACCCGTGCACGACGCTGCCCGGGAGGG
CTTCCTGGACACGCTGGTGGTGCTGCACCGGGCCGGGGCGCGGCTGGACGTGCGCGATGCCTGGGGCCGT
CTGCCCGTGGACCTGGCTGAGGAGCTGGGCCATCGCGATGTCGCACGGTACCTGCGCGCGGCTGCGGGGG
GCACCAGAGGCAGTAACCATGCCCGCATAGATGCCGCGGAAGGTCCCTCAGACATCCCCGATTGAAAGGA
ATTCTGCAGATATCCATCACACTGGCCGCTCGAGATATCTAGACCCAGCTTTCTTGTACAAAGTGGTTGA
TATCCAGCACAGTGGCGGCCGCTCGACAATCAACCTCTGGATTACAAAATTTGTGAAAGATTGACTGGTA
TTCTTAACTATGTTGCTCCTTTTACGCTATGTGGATACGCTGCTTTAATGCCTTTGTATCATGCTATTGC
TTCCCGTATGGCTTTCATTTTCTCCTCCTTGTATAAATCCTGGTTGCTGTCTCTTTATGAGGAGTTGTGG
CCCGTTGTCAGGCAACGTGGCGTGGTGTGCACTGTGTTTGCTGACGCAACCCCCACTGGTTGGGGCATTG
CCACCACCTGTCAGCTCCTTTCCGGGACTTTCGCTTTCCCCCTCCCTATTGCCACGGCGGAACTCATCGC
CGCCTGCCTTGCCCGCTGCTGGACAGGGGCTCGGCTGTTGGGCACTGACAATTCCGTGGTGTTGTCGGGG
AAGCTGACGTCCTTTCCATGGCTGCTCGCCTGTGTTGCCACCTGGATTCTGCGCGGGACGTCCTTCTGCT
ACGTCCCTTCGGCCCTCAATCCAGCGGACCTTCCTTCCCGCGGCCTGCTGCCGGCTCTGCGGCCTCTTCC
GCGTCTTCGCCTTCGCCCTCAGACGAGTCGGATCTCCCTTTGGGCCGCCTCCCCGCCTGGAATTCTGCAG
ATATCCGGACTAGTGATCTCTCGAGGTTAACGAATTCTACCGGGTAGGGGAGGCGCTTTTCCCAAGGCAG
TCTGGAGCATGCGCTTTAGCAGCCCCGCTGGGCACTTGGCGCTACACAAGTGGCCTCTGGCCTCGCACAC
ATTCCACATCCACCGGTAGGCGCCAACCGGCTCCGTTCTTTGGTGGCCCCTTCGCGCCACCTTCTACTCC
TCCCCTAGTCAGGAAGTTCCCCCCCGCCCCGCAGCTCGCGTCGTGCAGGACGTGACAAATGGAAGTAGCA
CGTCTCACTAGTCTCGTGCAGATGGACAGCACCGCTGAGCAATGGAAGCGGGTAGGCCTTTGGGGCAGCG
GCCAATAGCAGCTTTGCTCCTTCGCTTTCTGGGCTCAGAGGCTGGGAAGGGGTGGGTCCGGGGGCGGGCT
CAGGGGCGGGCTCAGGGGCGGGGCGGGCGCCCGAAGGTCCTCCGGAGGCCCGGCATTCTGCACGCTTCAA
AAGCGCACGTCTGCCGCGCTGTTCTCCTCTTCCTCATCTCCGGGCCTTTCGACCTGCATCCCGCCACCAT
GAAAAAGCCTGAACTCACCGCGACGTCTGTCGAGAAGTTTCTGATCGAAAAGTTCGACAGCGTCTCCGAC
CTGATGCAGCTCTCGGAGGGCGAAGAATCTCGTGCTTTCAGCTTCGATGTAGGAGGGCGTGGATATGTCC
TGCGGGTAAATAGCTGCGCCGATGGTTTCTACAAAGATCGTTATGTTTATCGGCACTTTGCATCGGCCGC
GCTCCCGATTCCGGAAGTGCTTGACATTGGGGAATTCAGCGAGAGCCTGACCTATTGCATCTCCCGCCGT
GCACAGGGTGTCACGTTGCAAGACCTGCCTGAAACCGAACTGCCCGCTGTTCTGCAGCCGGTCGCGGAGG
CCATGGATGCGATCGCTGCGGCCGATCTTAGCCAGACGAGCGGGTTCGGCCCATTCGGACCGCAAGGAAT
CGGTCAATACACTACATGGCGTGATTTCATATGCGCGATTGCTGATCCCCATGTGTATCACTGGCAAACT
GTGATGGACGACACCGTCAGTGCGTCCGTCGCGCAGGCTCTCGATGAGCTGATGCTTTGGGCCGAGGACT
GCCCCGAAGTCCGGCACCTCGTGCACGCGGATTTCGGCTCCAACAATGTCCTGACGGACAATGGCCGCAT
AACAGCGGTCATTGACTGGAGCGAGGCGATGTTCGGGGATTCCCAATACGAGGTCGCCAACATCTTCTTC
TGGAGGCCGTGGTTGGCTTGTATGGAGCAGCAGACGCGCTACTTCGAGCGGAGGCATCCGGAGCTTGCAG
GATCGCCGCGGCTCCGGGGCGTATATGCTCCGCATTGGTCTTGACCAACTCTATCAGAGCTTGGTTGACG
GCAATTTCGATGATGCAGCTTGGGCGCAGGGTCGATGCGACGCAATCGTCCGATCCGGAGCCGGGACTGT
CGGGCGTACACAAATCGCCCGCAGAAGCGCGGCCGTCTGGACCGATGGCTGTGTAGAAGTACTCGCCGAT
AGTGGAAACCGACGCCCCAGCACTCGTCCGAGGGCAAAGGAATAGAGTAGATGCCGACCGAACAAGAGCT
GATTTCGAGAACGCCTCAGCCAGCAACTCGCGCGAGCCTAGCAAGGCAAATGCGAGAGAACGGCCTTACG
CTTGGTGGCACAGTTCTCGTCCACAGTTCGCTAAGCTCGCTCGGCTGGGTCGCGGGAGGGCCGGTCGCAG
TGATTCAGGCCCTTCTGGATTGTGTTGGTCCCCAGGGCACGATTGTCATGCCCACGCACTCGGGTGATCT
GACTGATCCCGCAGATTGGAGATCGCCGCCCGTGCCTGCCGATTGGGTGCAGATCCGTCGAGGGCCCGGT
ACCTTTAAGACCAATGACTTACAAGGCAGCTGTAGATCTTAGCCACTTTTTAAAAGAAAAGGGGGGACTG
GAAGGGCTAGCTCACTCCCAACGAAGACAAGATCTGCTTTTTGCTTGTACTGGGTCTCTCTGGTTAGACC
AGATCTGAGCCTGGGAGCTCTCTGGCTGCCTAGGGAACCCACTGCTTAAGCCTCAATAAAGCTTGCCTTG
AGTGCTTCAAGTAGTGTGTGCCCGTCTGTTGTGTGACTCTGGTAACTAGAGATCCCTCAGACCCTTTTAG
TCAGTGTGGAAAATCTCTAGCAGTAGTAGTTCATGTCATCTTATTATTCAGTATTTATAACTTGCAAAGA
AATGAATATCAGAGAGTGAGAGGAACTTGTTTATTGCAGCTTATAATGGTTACAAATAAAGCAATAGCAT
CACAAATTTCACAAATAAAGCATTTTTTTCACTGCATTCTAGTTGTGGTTTGTCCAAACTCATCAATGTA
TCTTATCATGTCTGGCTCTAGCTATCCCGCCCCTAACTCCGCCCAGTTCCGCCCATTCTCCGCCCCATGG
CTGACTAATTTTTTTTATTTATGCAGAGGCCGAGGCCGCCTCGGCCTCTGAGCTATTCCAGAAGTAGTGA
GGAGGCTTTTTTGGAGGCCTAGGCTTTTGCGTCGAGACGTACCCAATTCGCCCTATAGTGAGTCGTATTA
CGCGCGCTCACTGGCCGTCGTTTTACAACGTCGTGACTGGGAAAACCCTGGCGTTACCCAACTTAATCGC
CTTGCAGCACATCCCCCTTTCGCCAGCTGGCGTAATAGCGAAGAGGCCCGCACCGATCGCCCTTCCCAAC
AGTTGCGCAGCCTGAATGGCGAATGGCGCG
[124 nt withheld, positions 8711-8834]
C
[91 nt withheld, positions 8836-8926]
A
[49 nt withheld, positions 8928-8976]
CCTTTGACGTTGGAGTCCACGTTCTTT
[37 nt withheld, positions 9004-9040]
ACCCTATCTCGGTCTATTCTTTTGATTTATAAGGGATTTTGCCGATTTCGGCCTATTGGTTAAAAAATGA
GCTGATTTAACAAAAATTTAACGCGAATTTTAACAAAATATTAACGTTTACAATTTCC
Features (pLannotate 1.2.2; 33 found; start..end, strand, type, name):
     27..131     +  promoter       AmpR promoter: bla
    132..992     +  CDS            AmpR: β-lactamase; bla; confers resistance to ampicillin, carbenicillin, and related antibiotics
   1163..1751    +  rep_origin     ori: high-copy-number ColE1/pMB1/pBR322/pUC origin of replication
   1934..2026    +  CDS            lacI (fragment): lac repressor; lacI; The lac repressor binds to the lac operator to inhibit transcription in E. coli. This inhibition can be relieved by adding lactose or isopropyl-β-D-thiogalactopyranoside (IPTG).
   2039..2060    +  protein_bind   CAP binding site: CAP binding activates transcription in the presence of cAMP. E. coli catabolite activator protein
   2075..2105    +  promoter       lac promoter: promoter for the E. coli lac operon
   2113..2129    +  protein_bind   lac operator: The lac repressor binds to the lac operator to inhibit transcription in E. coli. This inhibition can be relieved by adding lactose or isopropyl-β-D-thiogalactopyranoside (IPTG). lac repressor encoded by lacI
   2174..2192    +  promoter       T3 promoter: promoter for bacteriophage T3 RNA polymerase
   2220..2441    +  promoter       RSV promoter: Rous sarcoma virus enhancer/promoter
   2448..2628    +  LTR            5' LTR (truncated): truncated 5' long terminal repeat (LTR) from HIV-1
   2672..2797    +  misc_feature   HIV-1 Ψ: packaging signal of human immunodeficiency virus type 1
   2781..3144    +  CDS            HIV-1 gag (fragment): gag protein from human immunodeficiency virus 1; gag
   3239..3575    +  ncRNA          RRE: Accession: RF00036 - HIV Rev response element
   3611..4000    +  CDS            env (fragment): ENV_HV1H2 - Experimental evidence at protein level: Swiss-Prot protein existence level 1. [Transmembrane protein gp41]: Acts as a class I viral fusion protein. Under the current model, the protein has at least 3 conformational states: pre-fusion native state, pre-hairpin intermediate state, and post-fusion hairpin state. During fusion of viral and target intracellular membranes, the coiled coil regions (heptad repeats) assume a trimer-of-hairpins structure, positioning the fusion peptide in close proximity to the C-terminal region of the ectodomain. The formation of this structure appears to d
   4012..4129    +  misc_feature   cPPT/CTS: central polypurine tract and central termination sequence of HIV-1
   4152..4455    +  enhancer       CMV enhancer: human cytomegalovirus immediate early enhancer
   4456..4659    +  promoter       CMV promoter: human cytomegalovirus (CMV) immediate early promoter
   4661..4680    +  promoter       PLtetO-1 promoter (fragment): modified phage lambda PL promoter with tet operator sites (Lutz and Bujard, 1997)
   4682..4701    +  promoter       PLtetO-1 promoter (fragment): modified phage lambda PL promoter with tet operator sites (Lutz and Bujard, 1997)
   4741..4765    +  protein_bind   attB1: mutant version of attB; recombination site for the Gateway® BP reaction BP Clonase™
   4772..5242    +  CDS            CDKN2A: CDN2A_HUMAN - Also known as CDKN2, MTS1. Experimental evidence at protein level: Swiss-Prot protein existence level 1. Acts as a negative regulator of the proliferation of normal cells by interacting strongly with CDK4 and CDK6. This inhibits their ability to interact with cyclins D and to phosphorylate the retinoblastoma protein. From Homo sapiens (Human).
   5293..5317    -  protein_bind   attB2: mutant version of attB; recombination site for the Gateway® BP reaction BP Clonase™
   5348..5936    +  misc_feature   WPRE: woodchuck hepatitis virus posttranscriptional regulatory element
   5992..6491    +  promoter       PGK promoter: mouse phosphoglycerate kinase 1 promoter
   6509..7535    +  CDS            HygR (fragment): aminoglycoside phosphotransferase from E. coli; aph(4)-Ia; confers resistance to hygromycin
   7553..7831    +  CDS            yokD (fragment): YOKD_BACSU - Experimental evidence at protein level: Swiss-Prot protein existence level 1. May contribute to antibiotic resistance. From Bacillus subtilis (strain 168).
   7839..7907    +  CDS            nef (fragment): NEF_HV1Z2 - Experimental evidence at protein level: Swiss-Prot protein existence level 1. Extracellular Nef protein targets CD4(+) T-lymphocytes for apoptosis by interacting with CXCR4 surface receptors. From Human immunodeficiency virus type 1 group M subtype D (isolate Z2/CDC-Z34) (HIV-1).
   7909..8142    +  LTR            3' LTR (ΔU3): self-inactivating 3' long terminal repeat (LTR) from HIV-1
   8214..8335    +  polyA_signal   SV40 poly(A) signal: SV40 polyadenylation signal
   8354..8489    +  rep_origin     SV40 ori: SV40 origin of replication
   8522..8540    -  promoter       T7 promoter: promoter for bacteriophage T7 RNA polymerase
   8548..8703    +  CDS            lacZα (fragment): LacZα fragment of β-galactosidase; lacZ fragment
   8711..9166    +  rep_origin     f1 ori (sequence partly withheld): f1 bacteriophage origin of replication; arrow indicates direction of (+) strand synthesis
