[The description below was written by a language model from this plasmid's Addgene catalogue record and pLannotate feature annotations shown in this document.]
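Description:
pLenti CMV/TO p16 Hygro (w184-1) is a third-generation-style, self-inactivating HIV-1 lentiviral transfer plasmid for expressing human p16 (CDKN2A, the INK4A CDK4/6 inhibitor) in mammalian cells. It is built on the p156RRL-sinPPT-CMV-GFP-PRE backbone and is maintained in E. coli through a high-copy ColE1/pUC origin with ampicillin resistance. An f1 origin, an SV40 origin and remnants of lac/lacZα, T3 and T7 elements are also present in the plasmid backbone. The viral genome is transcribed from an RSV promoter fused to a truncated 5' LTR. It carries the Ψ packaging signal with a gag fragment, the Rev response element, the cPPT/CTS and a ΔU3 3' LTR followed by an SV40 polyadenylation signal. The U3 deletion means integrated proviruses lack LTR promoter activity.

The payload is driven by the CMV enhancer/promoter, followed immediately by two short tet operator matches, which form the "CMV/TO" arrangement. In cells expressing the Tet repressor, this design normally keeps transcription off until tetracycline or doxycycline is added, while in cells without the repressor expression is constitutive. The p16 coding sequence sits between BamHI and XbaI cloning sites and is flanked by attB1 and attB2 Gateway recombination sites, with a WPRE downstream to enhance transcript stability and expression. A separate mouse PGK promoter drives a hygromycin resistance gene for selection of transduced cells. The short yokD, nef and env hits are probably annotation artefacts or residual viral sequence rather than functional genes. The record does not state a specific application, but the design suits stable constitutive or tetracycline-regulated p16 expression, for example to enforce Rb-dependent cell cycle arrest.
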