Addgene plasmid #22263: pLenti CMV/TO p16 Hygro (w184-1)
Depositing lab: Eric Campeau. Depositing organization: University of Massachusetts, Worcester.
Backbone
  Vector backbone: p156RRL-sinPPT-CMV-GFP-PRE/Nhe I
  Backbone size w/o insert (bp): 8722
  Vector type: Mammalian Expression, Lentiviral
  Selectable markers: Hygromycin
Growth in bacteria
  Bacterial resistance: Ampicillin, 100 μg/mL
  Growth temperature: 37°C
  Growth strain: Stbl3
  Growth instructions: Stbl3, 370C
  Copy number: High Copy
Gene/Insert
  Gene/Insert name: cyclin-dependent kinase inhibitor 2A (alt name: p16)
  Species: H. sapiens (human)
  Insert size (bp): 446
  Entrez Gene: CDKN2A (a.k.a. ARF, CAI2, CDK4I, CDKN2, CMM2, INK4, INK4A, MLM, MTS-1, MTS1, P14, P14ARF, P16, P16-INK4A, P16INK4, P16INK4A, P19, P19ARF, TP16)
  Cloning method: Restriction Enzyme; 5′ cloning site Bam HI (not destroyed); 3′ cloning site Xba I (not destroyed)
  Sequencing primers: 5′ CMVforw; 3′ n/a
Resource information
  A portion of this plasmid was derived from a plasmid made by: p16 cDNA was obtained from Dr. Christian Beausejour.
Terms and licenses: Academic/Nonprofit Terms; Industry Terms: Not Available to Industry
How to cite: pLenti CMV/TO p16 Hygro (w184-1) was a gift from Eric Campeau (Addgene plasmid # 22263 ; http://n2t.net/addgene:22263 ; RRID:Addgene_22263)
