>Addgene plasmid #22263 | pLenti CMV/TO p16 Hygro (w184-1) | addgene partial sequence | sequence record 28692 | 22263 with CMV-F
ACATTAGCAGAGCTCTCCTATCAGTGATAGAGATCTCCCTATCAGTGATAGAGATCGTCGACTAGTCCAG
TGTGGTGGAATTCTGCAGATATCAACAAGTTTGTACAAAAAAGCAGGCTTTAAAGGAACCAATTCAGTCG
ACTGGATCCAGCATGGAGCCTTCGGCTGACTGGCTGGCCACGGCCGCGGCCCGGGGTCGGGTAGAGGAGG
TGCGGGCGCTGCTGGAGGCGGGGGCGCTGCCCAACGCACCGAATAGTTACGGTCGGAGGCCGATCCAGGT
CATGATGATGGGCAGCGCCCGAGTGGCGGAGCTGCTGCTGCTCCACGGCGCGGAGCCCAACTGCGCCGAC
CCCGCCACTCTCACCCGACCCGTGCACGACGCTGCCCGGGAGGGCTTCCTGGACACGCTGGTGGTGCTGC
ACCGGGCCGGGGCGCGGCTGGACGTGCGCGATGCCTGGGGCCGTCTGCCCGTGGACCTGGCTGAGGAGCT
GGGCCATCGCGATGTCGCACGGTACCTGCGCGCGGCTGCGGGGGGCACCAGAGGCAGTAACCATGCCCGC
ATAGATGCCGCGGAAGGTCCCTCAGACATCCCCGATTGAAAGGAATTCTGCAGATATCCATCACACTGGC
CGCTCGAGATATCTAGACCCAGCTTTCTTGTACAAAGTGGTTGATATCCAGCACAGTGGCGGCCGCTCGA
CAATCAACCTCTGGATTACAAAATTTGTGAAAGATTGACTGGTATTCTTAACTATGTTGCTCCTTTTACG
CTATGTGGATACGCTGCTTTATGCCTTGTATCATGCTATGCTTCCGTATGGTTTCATTTCTCTCTTGNNA
ATCT
